Addgene plasmid #187816: GB4366
Purpose: Module for dCasEV2.1 activated expression of HarFAR, ATF1 and Atr delta11.
Depositing lab: Diego Orzaez. Depositing organization: Instituto de Biologia Molecular y Celular de Plantas. Publication: Tunable control of insect pheromone biosynthesis in Nicotiana benthamiana. Kallam K, Moreno-Gimenez E, Mateos-Fernandez R, Tansley C, Gianoglio S, Orzaez D, Patron N. Plant Biotechnol J. 2023 Apr 9. doi: 10.1111/pbi.14048. PubMed 37032497.
Backbone
  Vector backbone: pDGB3_omega1
  Vector type: Plant Expression
Growth in bacteria
  Bacterial resistance: Spectinomycin, 50 μg/mL
  Growth temperature: 37°C
  Growth strain: DH5alpha
  Copy number: High Copy
Gene/Insert
  Gene/Insert name: Moth Pheromone pathway
  Species: Synthetic
  Cloning method: Restriction Enzyme; 5′ cloning site Unknown (unknown if destroyed)
Terms and licenses: Academic/Nonprofit Terms; Industry Terms: Not Available to Industry
Depositor comments: Contains the Transcriptional Units for constitutive expression of kanamycin resistance, and for dCasEV2.1-regulated expression of HarFAR, ScATF1 and Atr delta11
How to cite: GB4366 was a gift from Diego Orzaez (Addgene plasmid # 187816 ; http://n2t.net/addgene:187816 ; RRID:Addgene_187816)
