[The description below was written by a language model from this plasmid's Addgene catalogue record and pLannotate feature annotations shown in this document.]
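Description:
GB4366 is a plant expression binary vector built on the pDGB3_omega1 backbone, carrying a multigene T-DNA for production of moth sex pheromone components in plants. The roughly 19.2 kb plasmid has the usual dual-host architecture. A high-copy ColE1/pUC-type origin with the pBR322 bom site supports propagation in E. coli. The pVS1 oriV with its RepA replication and StaA stability proteins supports maintenance in Agrobacterium. Bacterial selection is by spectinomycin through the aadA gene. Short fragments annotated as a gentamicin resistance gene, an integron Pc promoter and rop appear to be backbone remnants rather than functional parts.

Between the nopaline-type left and right T-DNA borders, the first annotated unit is a constitutive plant selection cassette in which the NOS promoter drives nptII (kanamycin resistance), ended by the NOS terminator. According to the record, the remaining transcriptional units express HarFAR, ScATF1 and Atr delta11. The automated annotation detects the yeast alcohol O-acetyltransferase ATF1, which forms acetate esters from alcohols. It also detects a coding sequence matching a moth delta-11 acyl-CoA desaturase, which presumably corresponds to Atr delta11. The HarFAR coding sequence is not annotated, although a large unannotated stretch lies upstream of ATF1. The promoters and terminators of these three units are likewise not identified in the feature table.

These units are described as regulated by dCasEV2.1, a dCas9-based programmable transcriptional activator. That activator and its guide RNAs are not listed as part of this module, so they would need to be supplied separately. The associated publication concerns tunable control of insect pheromone biosynthesis in Nicotiana benthamiana.
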