Features (pLannotate 1.2.2; 17 found; start..end, strand, type, name):
    269..325     -  CDS            GmR (fragment): gentamycin acetyltransferase; aacC1; confers resistance to gentamycin
    501..524     -  promoter       Pc promoter (fragment): intI1 (promoter lies within the coding sequence); class 1 integron promoter
   1048..1072    +  misc_feature   LB T-DNA repeat: left border repeat from nopaline C58 T-DNA
   1118..1370    -  terminator     NOS terminator: nopaline synthase terminator and poly(A) signal
   1413..2204    -  CDS            neo: KKA2_KLEPN - Also known as kan, nptII. Experimental evidence at protein level: Swiss-Prot protein existence level 1. Resistance to kanamycin, neomycin, paromomycin, ribostamycin, butirosin and gentamicin B. From Klebsiella pneumoniae.
   2238..2417    -  promoter       NOS promoter: nopaline synthase promoter
   8330..9904    +  CDS            ATF1: ATF1_YEAST - Experimental evidence at protein level: Swiss-Prot protein existence level 1. Major alcohol O-acetyltransferase that uses acetyl-CoA to synthesize acetate esters from various alcohols, producing ethyl acetate, isoamyl acetate, isobutyl acetate, butyl acetate, hexyl acetate, heptyl acetate and octyl acetate (PubMed:7764365, PubMed:9758847, PubMed:10653746, PubMed:12937998, PubMed:16845703, PubMed:18597084, PubMed:17891501, PubMed:25306884, PubMed:28160314). The alcohol acyltransferase activity is promiscuous with regard to alcohol but relatively specific for acetyl-CoA since ATF1 d
  11872..12846   +  CDS            ACO11_CHORO: Experimental evidence at protein level: Swiss-Prot protein existence level 1. Catalyzes the formation of Delta(11) fatty acyl precursors in the pheromone gland, with a preference for myristic acid. From Choristoneura rosaceana (Oblique banded leafroller).
  13589..13613   +  misc_feature   RB T-DNA repeat: right border repeat from nopaline C58 T-DNA
  13953..14354   +  CDS            Y4CG_SINFN (fragment): Protein inferred from homology: Swiss-Prot protein existence level 3. From Sinorhizobium fredii (strain NBRC 101917 / NGR234).
  14914..15543   +  CDS            pVS1 StaA: stability protein from the Pseudomonas plasmid pVS1 (Heeb et al., 2000)
  15972..17045   +  CDS            pVS1 RepA: replication protein from the Pseudomonas plasmid pVS1 (Heeb et al., 2000)
  17111..17305   +  rep_origin     pVS1 oriV: origin of replication for the Pseudomonas plasmid pVS1 (Heeb et al., 2000)
  17508..17547   +  CDS            rop (fragment): Rop protein, which maintains plasmids at low copy number; rop
  17649..17789   +  misc_feature   bom: basis of mobility region from pBR322
  17975..18563   -  rep_origin     ori: high-copy-number ColE1/pMB1/pBR322/pUC origin of replication
  18654..262     -  CDS            aadA (across the origin): S3AD_ECOLX - Experimental evidence at protein level: Swiss-Prot protein existence level 1. Mediates bacterial resistance to the antibiotics streptomycin and spectinomycin. From Escherichia coli.
>Addgene plasmid #187816 | GB4366 | addgene full sequence | sequence record 378052 | Addgene NGS Result
CTTCTACAGCGCGGAGAATCTCGCTCTCTCCAGGGGAAGCCGAAGTTTCCAAAAGGTCGTTGATCAAAGC
TCGCCGCGTTGTTTCATCAAGCCTTACGGTCACCGTAACCAGCAAATCAATATCACTGTGTGGCTTCAGG
CCGCCATCCACTGCGGAGCCGTACAAATGTACGGCCAGCAACGTCGGTTCGAGATGGCGCTCGATGACGC
CAACTACCTCTGATAGTTGAGTCGATACTTCGGCGATCACCGCTTCCCTCATAATGTTTAACTTTGTTTT
AGGGCGACTGCCCTGCTGCGTAACATCGTTGCTGCTCCATAACATCAAACATCGACCCACGGCGTAACGC
GCTTGCTGCTTGGATGCCCGAGGCATAGACTGTACCCCAAAAAAACAGTCATAACAAGCCATGAAAACCG
CCACTGCGCCGTTACCACCGCTGCGTTCGGTCAAGGTTCTGGACCAGTTGCGTGAGCGCATACGCTACTT
GCATTACAGCTTACGAACCGAACAGGCTTATGTCCACTGGGTTCGTGCCTTCATCCGTTTCCACGGTGTG
CGTCACCCGGCAACCTTGGGTAGCAGCGAAGTCGAGGCATTTCTGTCCTGGCTGGAACAGAACTTATTAT
TTCCTTCCTCTTTTCTACAGTATTTAAAGATACCCCAAGAAGCTAATTATAACAAGACGAACTCCAATTC
ACTGTTCCTTGCATTCTAAAACCTTAAATACCAGAAAACAGCTTTTTCAAAGTTGTTTTCAAAGTTGGCG
TATAACATAGTATCGACGGAGCCGATTTTGAAACCGCGGTGATCACAGGCAGCAACGCTCTGTCATCGTT
ACAATCAACATGCTACCCTCCGCGAGATCATCCGTGTTTCAAACCCGGCAGCTTAGTTGCCGTTCTTCCG
AATAGCATCGGTAACATGAGCAAAGTCTGCCGCCTTACAACGGCTCTCCCGCTGACGCCGTCCCGGACTG
ATGGGCTGCCTGTATCGAGTGGTGATTTTGTGCCGAGCTGCCGGTCGGGGAGCTGTTGGCTGGCTGGTGG
CAGGATATATTGTGGTGTAAACATAACGGATCCGGTCTCAGGAGAGCGATCAGCTTGCATGCCGGTCGAT
CTAGTAACATAGATGACACCGCGCGCGATAATTTATCCTAGTTTGCGCGCTATATTTTGTTTTCTATCGC
GTATTAAATGTATAATTGCGGGACTCTAATCATAAAAACCCATCTCATAAATAACGTCATGCATTACATG
TTAATTATTACATGCTTAACGTAATTCAACAGAAATTATATGATAATCATGGCAAGACCGGCAACAGGAT
TCAATCTTAAGAAACTTTATTGCCAAATGTTTGAACGATCTGCTTGACTCTAGCTAGAGTCCGAACCCCA
GAGTCCCGCTCAGAAGAACTCGTCAAGAAGGCGATAGAAGGCTATGCGCTGCGAATCGGGAGCGGCGATA
CCGTAAAGCACGAGGAAGCGGTCAGCCCATTCGCCGCCAAGCTCTTCAGCAATATCACGGGTAGCCAACG
CTATGTCCTGATAGCGGTCCGCCACACCCAGCCGGCCACAGTCGATGAATCCAGAAAAGCGGCCATTTTC
CACCATGATATTCGGCAAGCAGGCGTCGCCGTGGGTCACGACGAGATCCTCGCCGTCGGGCATCCGCGCC
TTGAGCCTGGCGAACAGTTCGGCTGGCGCGAGCCCCTGATGCTCTTCGTCCAGATCATCCTGATCGACAA
GACCGGCTTCCATCCGAGTACGTGCTCGCTCGATGCGGTGTTTCGCTTGGTGGTCGAATGGGCAGGTAGC
CGGATCAAGCGTATGCAGCCGCCGCATTGCATCAGCCATGATGGATACTTTCTCGGCAGGAGCAAGGTGA
GATGACAGGAGATCCTGCCCCGGCACTTCGCCCAATAGCAGCCAGTCCCTTCCCGCTTCAGTGACAACGT
CGAGCACAGCTGCGCAAGGAACGCCCGTCGTGGCCAGCCACGATAGCCGCGCTGCCTCGTCTTGGAGTTC
ATTCAGGGCACCGGACAGGTCGGTCTTGACAAAAAGAACCGGGCGCCCCTGCGCTGACAGCCGGAACACG
GCGGCATCAGAGCAGCCGATTGTCTGTTGTGCCCAGTCATAGCCGAATAGCCTCTCCACCCAAGCGGCCG
GAGAACCTGCGTGCAATCCATCTTGTTCAATCATGCCTCGATCGAGTTGAGAGTGAATATGAGACTCTAA
TTGGATACCGAGGGGAATTTATGGAACGTCAGTGGAGCATTTTTGACAAGAAATATTTGCTAGCTGATAG
TGACCTTAGGCGACTTTTGAACGCGCAATAATGGTTTCTGACGTATGTGCTTAGCTCATTAAACTCCAGA
AACCCGCGGCTCAGTGGCTCCTTCAACGTTGCGGTTCTGTCAGTTCCAAACGTAAAACGGCTTGTCCCGC
GTCATCGGCGGGGGTCATACCGTGACTCCCTTAATTCTCATGTATCTCCGTCAGGAGCTAACTGAGATAC
TACCATAGATGACTACCCATCCCTCTAGGCCTTAGATAACCGGATACAGTGACTTTGATAGGTTTGTGGG
GTACAGCTATGACTTGCATAGCTGCGTATGGAGGAAGGAACTTTTGCGTGTTAGTATGTTGACCCGTGTA
TTACGCATGCGGGTAGATCATGTGGGTAGAGACATCCAGGTCAAGTTCTCGACCTTCTCGTGGGAGGTGA
TCCAGTTCACTATAGGACCATTCCATTCGAGCATGGCACTAAGTACGCCGTCCCCATTCTGGTAATCATC
ATCCCTATCAGGGTTTGGAGTGAGTGGTGACGGTTATTCCCCAGGAATGGACTTCTTATTCACAGTCGGT
CACATTGGGCTACTCCTTGGGTCTTCCGCTTGGCCCGGTCTGTTGGGCCGCCATTGCGTGAGTTTCGGCC
CTGTGCTGCGCTGTGTCGGCGATTCTCATTGGGGCCTCACATCTGGAAACCCCGACCTATTTTGACGGCA
CCATTGGCGGAAGTTGCTGGGCTTGTGCACCGTGAAGTCCTCCGCGGGCCTCCCCCCTACAAAAGACGAT
AAGCTCCGGCAAGCAGCATTGATCAACGCAAGGATCGGCGATATTAACAGAGATACGGCTGATTACTCTT
GTTGGTGTGGTATCGCTAAACTGCGCCGCGGAGCCTTATGGCAAAGTCGTCCGCGAACCATTCCGGTAGC
GCTTAAGGTCCATAGCACATTCATCGCATCCCGGCGTGCGTTCAATTTGACGACCCCTTGGCGCAAAGGT
GCTGGCCACGTGCTAAATTAAAGCGGCTGCACTGCTGTAAGGTCCGTTACGGAGAGGGCGGCCTGGGGAG
AGCACTAGCCCATCGACCTGTACAGGAACACTCTATATTGTTCTCGGACGGACAGATTACTAGAGTGCCG
CTTTCAGCCCCCCTGTCGTCGCCGACGTCTGTAATATGGCGTTGTTGTGATTCCACTCTATTGAGGCATT
AACTGATGCGTAAGGAGATCTGGAATGAACTGGCCTATGTCACTGAAACTGTGCAAACACCCAATGTCGT
TAGTGTAGGTTCTGACCGATACCTGCTTCGTTGAGAACTCACAATTTTACAACTGGGGACATAATCCCTA
CGCCCATCATCTACTCGCGTCCCTGTGGCTCCAGTTCATGTAATGGGAGAGTATCCTCCACAAGATCTAG
TGCTATGGTGGTATAGTAAGCTCGTACTGTGGTAGATGACTCCCTCTTCTCTCACCAACCAGTCAACGCC
CCGTACCGATGCTGAACAAGTCGATGCAGGCCCTTCTTCTCTCACCAACCAGTCCAATCCCGAGGCCTGA
CCCGACATATCCCATCTTCTCTCACCAACCAGTCGTAGCTAACTATGTTCCCGTCCTAATACCTCTACGT
GCAAGCAGTATAAAAACAAAATACATAAACATAACTAAAATCTCATATCGTTGTAATTGTCATATACTAG
TGGTAATTAAGTCCAGTTACACTTAAGGTTAAATTTGCTGACTCTTTTTTACCTTTCATTTCTGAAAATG
GTTGTGTTGACTAGCAAGGAGACAAAGCCTAGCGTCGCTGAATTTTACGCTGGAAAAAGTGTTTTTATTA
CTGGGGGTACTGGGTTTCTCGGTAAGGTTTTCATTGAGAAACTCTTGTATTCTTGTCCAGATATAGAAAA
CATTTACATGTTGATCAGGGAAAAAAAAGGTTTATCAGTTAGTGAGAGGATCAAGCAGTTTCTTGACGAC
CCTCTGTTTACCAGGTTGAAGGATAAGAGGCCTGCTGATCTTGAGAAAATCGTCCTTATTCCTGGCGACA
TTACTGCTCCCGACTTGGGTATTAACAGTGAGAACGAAAAAATGCTTATAGAAAAGGTGAGTGTTATCAT
ACACTCAGCAGCTACCGTCAAGTTCAATGAGCCATTGCCTACCGCTTGGAAGATCAATGTCGAGGGTACA
CGGATGATGTTAGCACTTAGCAGACGGATGAAGAGAATAGAGGTTTTCATCCATATCTCTACCGCTTACA
CAAATACAAACAGGGAGGTGGTTGATGAAATTTTGTACCCTGCACCTGCTGACATTGACCAAGTTCACCA
GTACGTGAAAGATGGTATCTCTGAAGAAGATACTGAGAAGATCCTCAATGGAAGGCCCAATACATATACT
TTCACCAAGGCTCTGACCGAGCATTTAGTTGCTGAGAACCAAGCTTATGTGCCAACCATTATCGTTAGGC
CGAGTGTTGTTGCTGCTATAAAGGACGAGCCACTTAAAGGATGGCTGGGCAATTGGTTTGGCGCTACCGG
ATTGACAGTTTTTACCGCAAAGGGACTAAACAGGGTCATTTATGGTCATTCCTCATACATAGTTGATCTT
ATTCCTGTAGATTACGTTGCTAATTTAGTTATCGCCGCAGGAGCCAAGTCTTCAAAATCTACAGAATTGA
AAGTGTATAATTGCTGCTCTTCAAGCTGCAACCCAGTGACCATTGGGACGTTAATGAGTATGTTCGCTGA
CGACGCTATAAAGCAGAAAAGTTATGCAATGCCGTTACCGGGTTGGTACATATTTACCAAGTATAAGTGG
CTTGTGCTACTGTTGACTTTCTTATTTCAGGTCATTCCTGCTTATGTTACAGATCTCTCTAGGCATCTGA
TTGGTAAATCCCCACGTTATATCAAGCTCCAATCCCTGGTTAATCAGACTAGATCATCTATAGATTTCTT
TACCAACCACAGCTGGGTTATGAAGGCCGACCGGGTGAGGGAGTTGTACGCATCACTGTCTCCCGCCGAT
AAATACCTATTCCCGTGTGATCCTACCGATATAAATTGGACTCATTATATACAGGATTATTGTTGGGGTG
TGAGGCACTTCTTGGAAAAGAAATATCGGTGAGCTTCTTTGTGGTTATTATTTAGCTTCTGTACACTAAA
TTTATGATGCAAGAAGCGTTGTACACAACATATAGAAGAAGAGTGCGAGGTGAAGCAAGTAGGAGAAATG
TTAGGAAAGCTCCTATACAAAAGGATGGCATGTTGAAGATTAGCATCTTTTTAATCCCAAGTTTAAATAT
AAAGCATATTTTATGTACCACTTTCTTTATCTGGGGTTTGTAATCCCTTTATATCTTTATGCAATCTTTA
CGTTAGTTAATATCTATCTATCGATATTCTAGTATCTTATACTATAGATCCAACTGAACCAAGAAATTAT
GAACCGTGTCTTCCAGAAATTCTAATAATGATGGGAGCAATATAAATATAAGGATGTCTTTGACAATAAA
AGGGCGGTGGAAGAGTTATAGTGAAAGCTTCTGGCCATCAAATGGGCTCTTTGTCACATGATTGAACTAC
TTCACCACCTACCGTTGGTATCCATAGTAAATTGAGATTAAAAAAAGTTAAAACAAACTATTCATTCCAT
GTCATTTTACTTTTCAACTTGCTATCTTCTAATTATAAGTGGGTTGTGGAGAGAGCACTGTTGGGTCAGC
AAAGCAAAGTAGATTATACTCTATAATATTATGATGATTAGTCAACTGCTGCTCACTTACAACGATGGAA
ATGGGGATGAGGGTAACTTTACGCTGTCAAGCGGGGTTTAGCCATTAACATCGTCGTCAAAGTTCGATTT
CTGGAGTGTGAAAAATTAGGGTTTCGTCGATAGGAGATGAAAAGTCGAAATTTCGGTGCGAGAAATCAAA
ATTGATGGAAGATCGGCGGCGAATTTGAGAGGATAGTGAGAAGAAGAAGATTAAGAGATGATTTGAATTG
GGAGGGAAAATCGAATCGCCAGTGTTTGTTTTAGGGTTTTTAATCTCCGGGAATTGAATTTTGGGCGTCG
TAAAACTGTAAAGTGTGTTTATGTAGTAATCTTTATCTGAGATGATACAGAAGAGATTCTATCCCAGATA
CGGTAAATTTGTTTTCCCCTAGGTCGGTGGTCAACATTGCATTTTTAAGTCAACTTTTAATATATTTTAG
TTTAATTTCTATAATTTAACCTTTTTGGCATTATCTTTAGGAAATTTTTTTGACGTATTTTATTTTACTT
ATTAAAAGTGAAAAATCTTAAACATATTAATTAATATCTTGCATAACCAATTGACATTGTAATCATCACA
ATTAAATTTGATTAAAAATCCACTTTCTGCAAACAAACAAAGTTTTTTTTAATAAAGTCTATAACATATC
GAGTATAATAGTATCAATATAGATTTTGATGATAACAACAATAGCCACTCCTGACGGAGTGTTTCATGTC
CAAGCGAAAAGCCGCTCTACGGAATGGATCTACGTTACTGCCTGCATAAGGAGATCGGTGTAGCCAAGGA
CGAAAGCGACCCTAGGTTCTAACCGTCGACTTTGGCGGAAAGGTTTCACTCAGGAAGCAGACACTGATTG
ACACGGTTTAGCAGAACGTTTGAGGACTAGGTCAAATTGAGTGGTTTAATATCGGCATGTCTGGCTTTAA
AATTCAGTATAGTGCGCTGATCGGAGATGAATTAAAAACACGAGTTCCCAAAACCAGGCGGGCTCGCCAC
GTCGGCTAATCCTGGTACATTATGTGAACAATGTTCTGAAGAAAATTTGTGAAAGAAGGACGGGTCATCG
CCTACTATTAGCAACAACGGTCGGCCACACCTTCCATTGTCGTGGCCACGCTCGGATTACACGGCAGAGG
TGCTTGTGTTCCGACAGGCTAGCATATTATCCTAAGGCGTTACCCCAATCGTTTACCGTCGGATTTGCTA
TAGCCCCTGAACGCTACATGTACGAAACCATGTTATGTATGCACTAGGTCAACAATAGGACATAGCCTTG
TAGTTAACACGTAGCCCGGTCGTATAAGTACAGTAGACCCTTCGCCGGCATCCTATTTATTAAGTTATTT
CTACAGCAAAACGATCATATGCAGATCCGCAGTGGGCGGTAGACACACGTCCACCCGGCTGCTCTGTAAC
AGGGACTAAAGAGGTGATGATTATCGTGTGTGCCCCGTTATGGTCGTGTTCGATCAGAGCGCCCTTGCGA
GCAGTCGTATGCTTTCTCGAATTCCGAGCGGTTAAGCGTGACAGTCCCAGCGAACCCACAAAACGTGATC
GCAGTCCATGCGATCATACGCAAGAAGGAAGGTCCCCATACACCGACGCACCAGTTTACACGCCGTATGC
ATAAACGAGCTGCACAAACGAGAGTGTTTGAACTGGACCTCTAGTTCCTCTACAAAGAACACCTTGACCT
GTTGCGAAGTTGCCTTGCCTAGATGCAATGTCGGACGTATCACTTTTGCCTCAACGACTGCTGCTTTCGC
TGTAACCCAAGACAGACAACAGTAACCGCCTTTTGAAGGCAAGTCCTCCGCCTGTGACTAACTGTGCCAA
ATCGTCTTCCAAACCCCTTATCCAATTTAACTCACCAAATTATTGCGATACAGACCCTAATTTCACATCA
TATGACACTAATTGCCTCTGCCAAAATTCTGTCCTCAATGACTCCCTCTTCTCTCACCAACCAGTCAGTT
GGGTTCACCCGGGTCGGACCTGAGTCGACCAAGCCTTCTTCTCTCACCAACCAGTCGCGACCGCAGAACT
TACGCTCGAGGGTCCGTCTTCTCTCACCAACCAGTCTCCCCGGTTATCTCTCCCGTCCTAATACCTCTAC
GTGCAAGCAGTATAAAAACAAAATACATAAACATAACTAAAATCTCATATCGTTGTAATTGTCATATACT
AGTGGTAATTAAGTCCAGTTACACTTAAGGTTAAATTTGCTGACTCTTTTTTACCTTTCATTTCTGAAAA
TGAATGAAATTGACGAAAAGAACCAAGCACCGGTCCAGCAAGAATGCCTCAAAGAAATGATCCAAAACGG
TCATGCCCGACGAATGGGGAGTGTCGAGGACCTTTATGTAGCTCTCAATAGACAAAACCTGTACCGAAAC
TTTTGCACATATGGAGAACTTTCAGACTATTGTACGCGAGATCAACTCACCCTGGCTCTCCGTGAAATTT
GTTTGAAGAATCCGACCCTGCTTCACATCGTGTTACCTACGCGTTGGCCAAACCACGAAAACTACTATCG
TTCCTCCGAATATTACTCAAGACCGCATCCCGTTCACGATTACATCTCCGTTTTGCAAGAATTAAAATTA
AGCGGGGTCGTACTTAATGAACAACCTGAGTATTCAGCTGTTATGAAGCAAATTTTAGAAGAATTCAAAA
ATAGTAAGGGTTCTTACACAGCTAAGATATTTAAACTTACTACAACTCTCACGATTCCTTACTTCGGCCC
TACAGGACCGTCATGGCGATTAATTTGTCTTCCCGAAGAGCATACGGAGAAATGGAAGAAATTCATATTC
GTTAGCAATCACTGCATGAGTGATGGACGATCTAGTATACACTTTTTTCATGATCTTAGAGATGAGCTTA
ATAACATAAAGACTCCTCCAAAAAAGCTCGACTACATCTTCAAGTACGAGGAGGATTATCAACTCTTAAG
AAAGCTCCCCGAGCCAATAGAAAAGGTGATCGACTTTCGTCCCCCATACCTGTTTATACCGAAGAGCCTC
CTTTCTGGATTTATCTATAACCACCTGAGATTCTCATCAAAGGGAGTCTGTATGAGGATGGACGATGTTG
AAAAGACAGATGATGTTGTCACGGAAATTATAAACATAAGCCCAACTGAATTCCAGGCCATAAAAGCAAA
TATCAAATCAAACATCCAGGGAAAGTGCACGATAACACCTTTTTTACACGTTTGTTGGTTTGTGAGCTTA
CACAAATGGGGTAAATTTTTCAAGCCCCTCAATTTCGAGTGGCTTACAGATATATTCATACCTGCCGATT
GCAGATCACAACTCCCCGATGATGACGAGATGCGTCAGATGTATCGATATGGTGCCAATGTCGGGTTCAT
AGACTTCACTCCATGGATCAGCGAGTTCGACATGAATGATAATAAGGAGAATTTCTGGCCGTTAATTGAG
CATTACCACGAGGTAATTAGTGAAGCCTTAAGGAATAAAAAGCACCTCCATGGCTTAGGGTTCAACATCC
AAGGTTTCGTTCAGAAGTATGTCAATATCGATAAAGTCATGTGCGATAGGGCTATCGGCAAAAGACGAGG
TGGTACGCTGTTATCTAATGTGGGGTTATTTAATCAGCTGGAGGAGCCAGACGCCAAATACAGTATCTGT
GATTTGGCATTTGGCCAATTTCAGGGATCATGGCATCAAGCTTTCTCCTTGGGAGTGTGTTCTACTAATG
TTAAGGGCATGAACATAGTGGTTGCCTCCACGAAAAATGTCGTAGGCAGTCAAGAGTCTTTAGAAGAGTT
GTGTTCCATTTATAAGGCTCTTCTGCTGGGACCATAGGCTTACGAAAATATAGTTGAAACAGAGCAGAGA
TCATGGTGTTAGCCTTCTATGGCTGAAGAAAAATAGTTGAAAAAATGTGTGTGTCTAGTGTTTTAGTGTG
TCTGTCTGTTGAAAACAGGGAAAAAAATGTGTTCTTTTTTCCCTGTAATAAGAAATATAGTAATGGAGTC
TTTATGTGTAAGTAACCAGTAAAATGGTTTGTGTAAACATGAATATCTCTGCATCTGTTAATTTTAACAT
ATAAGTTTGGATATGTGTTGTGGTTTCAACTAATTCAAGTACTTCCTTGATAATGTTTTCCTGTTTCTAG
GCTGCAAAACTATAGTAAATCTTTTAGGTTTTGGTAAAACCTAATTCCATTGGGTGTGGTTGGAGAGCAT
ATAGTTTTTGCGACGCTCTCCGCTGTCAGGAGCCCTGATTTTTTCACTACTAATAGTACTCACGGCGCAA
TACCAGCACAGCCTAGTCTCGCCAGAATGCTGGTCAGCATACGAAAGAGCTTAAGGCAGGCCAATTCCAC
TGTCAGGGTCACTTGGGTGTTTAGCACTACCGACAGGTACGCTAGTATGCGTTCTTCCTACCAGAGGTCT
GTGGCCGCGTGGTCAAAAGTGCGGCTTTCGTATTTGCTGCTCGTGTTTACTCTCACAAACTTGACCTGCA
CGCCAAAGAGATGCTTCTTGTGGAACTCGACAACGCAACAACGCGACGGATCTACGTCACAGCGTGCATA
GTGAAAACGGAGTTGCTGACGACGAAAGCGACATTGGGATCTGTCAGTTGTCATTCGCGAAAAACATCCG
TCCCCGAGGCGGACACTGATTGACGCGGTTTTGTAGAAGGTTAGGGGAATAGGTTAGATTGAGTGGCTTA
AGAATGTAAAATCTGGGATTATAGTGTAGTAATCTCTGATTAACGGTGACGGTTTTAAGACAGGTGTTCG
CAAAATCAAGCGGGGTCATTTCAACAGATATTGCTGATGGTTTAGGCGTACAATGCCCTGAAGAATAATT
AAGAAAAAAGCACCCCTCGTCGCCTAGAATTACCTACCGCGGTCCACCATACCTTCGATTATCGCGCCCA
CTCTCCCATTAGTCGGCAGAGGTGGTTGTGTTGCGATAGCCCAGTATGATATTCTAAGGCGTTACGCTGA
TGAATATTCTACAGAGTTGCCATAGGCGTTGAACGCTACACGGACGATACGAATTTACGTATAGAGCGGG
TCATCGAAAGGTTATACTCTCGTAGTTAACATCTAGCCCGGCCCTATCAGTACAGCAGTGCCTTGAATGA
CATACTCATCATTAAATTTTCTCTACAGCCAAACGACCAAGTGCATTTCCAGGGAGCGCGATGGAGATTC
ATTCTCTCGCCAGCACTGTAATAGGCACTAAAAGAGTGATGATAATCATGAGTGCCGCGCTAAGGTGGTG
TCGGAACAAAGCGGTCTTACGGTCAGTCGTATTCCTTCTCGAGTTCCGTCCAGTTGAGCGTGTCACTCCC
AGTGTACCTGCAAGCCGAGATGGCTGTGCTTGGAGTCAATCGCATGTAGCATGGTCACCAGACACCGGGG
CACCAGTTTTCACGCCTAAAGCATAAACGACGAGCAGTCATGAAAGTCTTAGTACTGGACGTGCCGTTTC
ACTGCGAATATGACTCCCTCTTCTCTCACCAACCAGTCACGACCGCTTCACGCTAAGGTGCTGGCCACGT
GCTAACCTTCTTCTCTCACCAACCAGTCTGGCGTTGATGTGGATCGACTCTATAGCCATCTTCTCTCACC
AACCAGTCCGAGGCCGTTCGTTTCCCGTCCTAATACCTCTACGTGCAAGCAGTATAAAAACAAAATACAT
AAACATAACTAAAATCTCATATCGTTGTAATTGTCATATACTAGTGGTAATTAAGTCCAGTTACACTTAA
GGTTAAATTTGCTGACTCTTTTTTACCTTTCATTTCTGAAAATGGTTCCTAATAAGGGTTCTTCTGATGT
CTTGTCCGAACATTCTGAGCCACAGTTCACTAAGCTGATCGCCCCTCAAGCCGGACCAAGGAAGTATAAG
ATCGTGTACCGAAACTTACTGACTTTCGGATATTGGCACCTTTCTGCTGTTTATGGCTTGTACCTTTGTT
TCACTTGTGCTAAATGGGCAACGATTTTGTTTGCCTTTTTTCTTTACGTGATAGCTGAAATTGGGATTAC
TGGTGGAGCTCACAGACTTTGGGCACATAGAACTTACAAGGCTAAACTGCCCCTAGAAATTCTTCTTCTC
ATTATGAACTCCATAGCTTTTCAAGATACTGCATTTACTTGGGCCAGGGACCATAGACTTCACCACAAAT
ACTCAGATACTGATGCAGATCCTCACAACGCAACCCGGGGTTTTTTTTATTCCCACGTTGGGTGGTTGTT
GGTCAAAAAGCATCCAGAGGTTAAGGCTAGAGGAAAGTACTTGTCTCTCGATGACTTAAAGAATAACCCG
CTATTGAAGTTCCAAAAAAAATACGCCATACTCGTAATTGGAACCTTATGTTTTTTGATGCCTACGTTCG
TCCCGGTATACTTTTGGGGTGAAGGCATCTCTACTGCATGGAACATCAATCTTTTACGATATGTCATGAA
CTTAAATATGACTTTCCTAGTCAACTCTGCTGCCCATATATTTGGGAACAAGCCGTATGATAAATCAATA
GCTTCTGTGCAAAATATATCAGTTTCCCTGGCTACATTTGGGGAGGGTTTCCATAATTATCATCACACAT
ATCCCTGGGATTATCGTGCAGCAGAACTTGGAAACAATAGATTGAATATGACAACCGCCTTTATTGATTT
CTTCGCCTGGATAGGTTGGGCATATGATCTAAAGTCTGTGCCACAAGAGGCTATTGCAAAACGGTGCGCA
AAAACTGGAGATGGTACTGATATGTGGGGTAGGAAACGTTGAGCTTAAACCCAACCATACATAATAAAAA
GGCGAGCTACCTCACCAACATGTTCTTGGTTCTTGATGGCTGCTTGAGGTTTTTCAACACAACATGAGTA
AAATGGTCAATAAATATGGATATTCTCATCTTGCTTGATTCGGGCAGGTAGGATATCAGAGAATTCTAGG
TATATTTTGTAGGGAAAAAAAACTAGAATCTCTTCAGGATCTGGATCCTAATACAAGGACATATTAATAT
TCCATTTTATAAACTTTGCACAAGCAAGATCTAATTTTATGGAAGAACTGAAGGCTCTCGCGTATCATTT
GCCAAAATAATTACCATCTTTTGTAATCATCTTGGAAACTAGAGATAATATTGATAATATCCATAGTAAT
AATAATAATAAGAAGAACAAATATCATCATAACACAATAATATAGCCTTTTCATGTAAAATTTCATTTCA
ATGAATAGCCATGTTAGCCCATTTTCTTTCAGGAAAGTTTATGCTTGCTTACATGAAGAAACAAAAAAAA
TTATGAGAAACAGAATTTACTCACTACTGTGCAAATTATATGTTCAACTGAGCAAACAAGTCTTCAACTA
CCTCTCCTCAGAGTTGAATCTGTTCCATGCTTCCTATAGACACAAAAGAACGATAACCACTAAGATAATT
CAAAGAAGATAATAAAAGAGAATGGACCATGGGAAGAAGAGGGGGAGGTGAAGCTGGCGCTGTCATGAGA
CCGGATCCTGACAGGATATATTGGCGGGTAAACCTAAGAGAAAAGAGCGTTTATTAGAATAATCGGATAT
TTAAAAGGGCGTGAAAAGGTTTATCCGTTCGTCCATTTGTATGTGCATGCCAACCACAGGGTTCCCCTCG
GGATCAAAGTACTTTGATCCAACCCCTCCGCTGCTATAGTGCAGTCGGCTTCTGACGTTCAGTGCAGCCG
TCATCTGAAAACGACATGTCGCACAAGTCCTAAGTTACGCGACAGGCTGCCGCCCTGCCCTTTTCCTGGC
GTTTTCTTGTCGCGTGTTTTAGTCGCATAAAGTAGAATACTTGCGACTAGAACCGGAGACATTACGCCAT
GAACAAGAGCGCCGCCGCTGGCCTGCTGGGCTATGCCCGCGTCAGCACCGACGACCAGGACTTGACCAAC
CAACGGGCCGAACTGCACGCGGCCGGCTGCACCAAGCTGTTTTCCGAGAAGATCACCGGCACCAGGCGCG
ACCGCCCGGAGCTGGCCAGGATGCTTGACCACCTACGCCCTGGCGACGTTGTGACAGTGACCAGGCTAGA
CCGCCTGGCCCGCAGCACCCGCGACCTACTGGACATTGCCGAGCGCATCCAGGAGGCCGGCGCGGGCCTG
CGTAGCCTGGCAGAGCCGTGGGCCGACACCACCACGCCGGCCGGCCGCATGGTGTTGACCGTGTTCGCCG
GCATTGCCGAGTTCGAGCGTTCCCTAATCATCGACCGCACCCGGAGCGGGCGCGAGGCCGCCAAGGCCCG
AGGCGTGAAGTTTGGCCCCCGCCCTACCCTCACCCCGGCACAGATCGCGCACGCCCGCGAGCTGATCGAC
CAGGAAGGCCGCACCGTGAAAGAGGCGGCTGCACTGCTTGGCGTGCATCGCTCGACCCTGTACCGCGCAC
TTGAGCGCAGCGAGGAAGTGACGCCCACCGAGGCCAGGCGGCGCGGTGCCTTCCGTGAGGACGCATTGAC
CGAGGCCGACGCCCTGGCGGCCGCCGAGAATGAACGCCAAGAGGAACAAGCATGAAACCGCACCAGGACG
GCCAGGACGAACCGTTTTTCATTACCGAAGAGATCGAGGCGGAGATGATCGCGGCCGGGTACGTGTTCGA
GCCGCCCGCGCACCTCTCAACCGTGCGGCTGCATGAAATCCTGGCCGGTTTGTCTGATGCCAAGCTGGCG
GCCTGGCCGGCCAGCTTGGCCGCTGAAGAAACCGAGCGCCGCCGTCTAAAAAGGTGATGTGTATTTGAGT
AAAACAGCTTGCGTCATGCGGTCGCTGCGTATATGATGCGATGAGTAAATAAACAAATACGCAAGGGGAA
CGCATGAAGGTTATCGCTGTACTTAACCAGAAAGGCGGGTCAGGCAAGACGACCATCGCAACCCATCTAG
CCCGCGCCCTGCAACTCGCCGGGGCCGATGTTCTGTTAGTCGATTCCGATCCCCAGGGCAGTGCCCGCGA
TTGGGCGGCCGTGCGGGAAGATCAACCGCTAACCGTTGTCGGCATCGACCGCCCGACGATTGACCGCGAC
GTGAAGGCCATCGGCCGGCGCGACTTCGTAGTGATCGACGGAGCGCCCCAGGCGGCGGACTTGGCTGTGT
CCGCGATCAAGGCAGCCGACTTCGTGCTGATTCCGGTGCAGCCAAGCCCTTACGACATATGGGCCACCGC
CGACCTGGTGGAGCTGGTTAAGCAGCGCATTGAGGTCACGGATGGAAGGCTACAAGCGGCCTTTGTCGTG
TCGCGGGCGATCAAAGGCACGCGCATCGGCGGTGAGGTTGCCGAGGCGCTGGCCGGGTACGAGCTGCCCA
TTCTTGAGTCCCGTATCACGCAGCGCGTGAGCTACCCAGGCACTGCCGCCGCCGGCACAACCGTTCTTGA
ATCAGAACCCGAGGGCGACGCTGCCCGCGAGGTCCAGGCGCTGGCCGCTGAAATTAAATCAAAACTCATT
TGAGTTAATGAGGTAAAGAGAAAATGAGCAAAAGCACAAACACGCTAAGTGCCGGCCGTCCGAGCGCACG
CAGCAGCAAGGCTGCAACGTTGGCCAGCCTGGCAGACACGCCAGCCATGAAGCGGGTCAACTTTCAGTTG
CCGGCGGAGGATCACACCAAGCTGAAGATGTACGCGGTACGCCAAGGCAAGACCATTACCGAGCTGCTAT
CTGAATACATCGCGCAGCTACCAGAGTAAATGAGCAAATGAATAAATGAGTAGATGAATTTTAGCGGCTA
AAGGAGGCGGCATGGAAAATCAAGAACAACCAGGCACCGACGCCGTGGAATGCCCCATGTGTGGAGGAAC
GGGCGGTTGGCCAGGCGTAAGCGGCTGGGTTGCCTGCCGGCCCTGCAATGGCACTGGAACCCCCAAGCCC
GAGGAATCGGCGTGAGCGGTCGCAAACCATCCGGCCCGGTACAAATCGGCGCGGCGCTGGGTGATGACCT
GGTGGAGAAGTTGAAGGCCGCGCAGGCCGCCCAGCGGCAACGCATCGAGGCAGAAGCACGCCCCGGTGAA
TCGTGGCAAGCGGCCGCTGATCGAATCCGCAAAGAATCCCGGCAACCGCCGGCAGCCGGTGCGCCGTCGA
TTAGGAAGCCGCCCAAGGGCGACGAGCAACCAGATTTTTTCGTTCCGATGCTCTATGACGTGGGCACCCG
CGATAGTCGCAGCATCATGGACGTGGCCGTTTTCCGTCTGTCGAAGCGTGACCGACGAGCTGGCGAGGTG
ATCCGCTACGAGCTTCCAGACGGGCACGTAGAGGTTTCCGCAGGGCCGGCCGGCATGGCCAGTGTGTGGG
ATTACGACCTGGTACTGATGGCGGTTTCCCATCTAACCGAATCCATGAACCGATACCGGGAAGGGAAGGG
AGACAAGCCCGGCCGCGTGTTCCGTCCACACGTTGCGGACGTACTCAAGTTCTGCCGGCGAGCCGATGGC
GGAAAGCAGAAAGACGACCTGGTAGAAACCTGCATTCGGTTAAACACCACGCACGTTGCCATGCAGCGTA
CGAAGAAGGCCAAGAACGGCCGCCTGGTGACGGTATCCGAGGGTGAAGCCTTGATTAGCCGCTACAAGAT
CGTAAAGAGCGAAACCGGGCGGCCGGAGTACATCGAGATCGAGCTAGCTGATTGGATGTACCGCGAGATC
ACAGAAGGCAAGAACCCGGACGTGCTGACGGTTCACCCCGATTACTTTTTGATCGATCCCGGCATCGGCC
GTTTTCTCTACCGCCTGGCACGCCGCGCCGCAGGCAAGGCAGAAGCCAGATGGTTGTTCAAGACGATCTA
CGAACGCAGTGGCAGCGCCGGAGAGTTCAAGAAGTTCTGTTTCACCGTGCGCAAGCTGATCGGGTCAAAT
GACCTGCCGGAGTACGATTTGAAGGAGGAGGCGGGGCAGGCTGGCCCGATCCTAGTCATGCGCTACCGCA
ACCTGATCGAGGGCGAAGCATCCGCCGGTTCCTAATGTACGGAGCAGATGCTAGGGCAAATTGCCCTAGC
AGGGGAAAAAGGTCGAAAAGGACTCTTTCCTGTGGATAGCACGTACATTGGGAACCCAAAGCCGTACATT
GGGAACCGGAACCCGTACATTGGGAACCCAAAGCCGTACATTGGGAACCGGTCACACATGTAAGTGACTG
ATATAAAAGAGAAAAAAGGCGATTTTTCCGCCTAAAACTCTTTAAAACTTATTAAAACTCTTAAAACCCG
CCTGGCCTGTGCATAACTGTCTGGCCAGCGCACAGCCGAAGAGCTGCAAAAAGCGCCTACCCTTCGGTCG
CTGCGCTCCCTACGCCCCGCCGCTTCGCGTCGGCCTATCGCGGCCGCTGGCCGCTCAAAAATGGCTGGCC
TACGGCCAGGCAATCTACCAGGGCGCGGACAAGCCGCGCCGTCGCCACTCGACCGCCGGCGCCCACATCA
AGGCACCCTGCCTCGCGCGTTTCGGTGATGACGGTGAAAACCTCTGACACATGCAGCTCCCGGTGACGGT
CACAGCTTGTCTGTAAGCGGATGCCGGGAGCAGACAAGCCCGTCAGGGCGCGTCAGCGGGTGTTGGCGGG
TGTCGGGGCGCAGCCATGACCCAGTCACGTAGCGATAGCGGAGTGTATACTGGCTTAACTATGCGGCATC
AGAGCAGATTGTACTGAGAGTGCACCATATGCGGTGTGAAATACCGCACAGATGCGTAAGGAGAAAATAC
CGCATCAGGCGCTCTTCCGCTTCCTCGCTCACTGACTCGCTGCGCTCGGTCGTTCGGCTGCGGCGAGCGG
TATCAGCTCACTCAAAGGCGGTAATACGGTTATCCACAGAATCAGGGGATAACGCAGGAAAGAACATGTG
AGCAAAAGGCCAGCAAAAGGCCAGGAACCGTAAAAAGGCCGCGTTGCTGGCGTTTTTCCATAGGCTCCGC
CCCCCTGACGAGCATCACAAAAATCGACGCTCAAGTCAGAGGTGGCGAAACCCGACAGGACTATAAAGAT
ACCAGGCGTTTCCCCCTGGAAGCTCCCTCGTGCGCTCTCCTGTTCCGACCCTGCCGCTTACCGGATACCT
GTCCGCCTTTCTCCCTTCGGGAAGCGTGGCGCTTTCTCATAGCTCACGCTGTAGGTATCTCAGTTCGGTG
TAGGTCGTTCGCTCCAAGCTGGGCTGTGTGCACGAACCCCCCGTTCAGCCCGACCGCTGCGCCTTATCCG
GTAACTATCGTCTTGAGTCCAACCCGGTAAGACACGACTTATCGCCACTGGCAGCAGCCACTGGTAACAG
GATTAGCAGAGCGAGGTATGTAGGCGGTGCTACAGAGTTCTTGAAGTGGTGGCCTAACTACGGCTACACT
AGAAGGACAGTATTTGGTATCTGCGCTCTGCTGAAGCCAGTTACCTTCGGAAAAAGAGTTGGTAGCTCTT
GATCCGGCAAACAAACCACCGCTGGTAGCGGTGGTTTTTTTGTTTGCAAGCAGCAGATTACGCGCAGAAA
AAAAGGATCTCAAGAAGATCCTTTGATCTTTTCTACGGGGTCTGACGCTCAGTGGAACGAAAACTCACGT
TAAGGGATTTTGGTCATGCATTCTAGGTGATTATTTGCCGACTACCTTGGTGATCTCGCCTTTCACGTAG
TGGACAAATTCTTCCAACTGATCTGCGCGCGAGGCCAAGCGATCTTCTTCTTGTCCAAGATAAGCCTGTC
TAGCTTCAAGTATGACGGGCTGATACTGGGCCGGCAGGCGCTCCATTGCCCAGTCGGCAGCGACATCCTT
CGGCGCGATTTTGCCGGTTACTGCGCTGTACCAAATGCGGGACAACGTAAGCACTACATTTCGCTCATCA
CCAGCCCAGTCGGGCGGCGAGTTCCATAGCGTTAAGGTTTCATTTAGCGCCTCAAATAGATCCTGTTCAG
GAACCGGATCAAAGAGTTCCTCCGCCGCTGGACCTACCAAGGCAACGCTATGTTCTCTTGCTTTTGTCAG
CAAGATAGCCAGATCAATGTCGATCGTGGCTGGCTCGAAGATACCTGCAAGAATGTCATTGCGCTGCCAT
TCTCCAAATTGCAGTTCGCGCTTAGCTGGATAACGCCACGGAATGATGTCGTCGTGCACAACAATGGTGA
